>Addgene plasmid #43455 | II-TGTA | depositor partial sequence | sequence record 58720 | II-TGTA sequence 426 bps
CGTCTCGCTTAACCCCAGAGCAGGTCGTGGCCATTGCCTCGAATGGAGGGGGCAAACAGGCGTTGGAAAC
CGTACAACGATTGCTGCCGGTGCTGTGCCAAGCGCACGGGCTCACCCCAGAGCAGGTCGTGGCAATCGCG
AGCAATAACGGCGGAAAACAGGCTTTGGAAACGGTGCAGAGGCTCCTTCCAGTGCTGTGCCAAGCGCACG
GCCTCACCCCAGAGCAGGTCGTGGCCATTGCCTCGAATGGAGGGGGCAAACAGGCGTTGGAAACCGTACA
ACGATTGCTGCCGGTGCTGTGCCAAGCGCACGGATTAACCCCAGAGCAGGTCGTGGCAATCGCCTCCAAC
ATTGGCGGGAAACAGGCACTCGAGACTGTCCAGCGCCTGCTTCCCGTGCTGTGCCAAGCGCACGGGCTCA
GAGACG
