>Addgene plasmid #43455 | II-TGTA | addgene partial sequence | sequence record 61473 | M13-F20 5'-TGTAAAACGACGGCCAGT-3'
ATATTGGGCGAATTGGGCCCTCTAGATGCATGCTCGAGCGGCCGCCAGTGTGATGGATATCTGCAGAATT
CGCCCTTGCCGTCCTAGCGCGTCTCGCTTAACCCCAGAGCAGGTCGTGGCCATTGCCTCGAATGGAGGGG
GCAAACAGGCGTTGGAAACCGTACAACGATTGCTGCCGGTGCTGTGCCAAGCGCACGGGCTCACCCCAGA
GCAGGTCGTGGCAATCGCGAGCAATAACGGCGGAAAACAGGCTTTGGAAACGGTGCAGAGGCTCCTTCCA
GTGCTGTGCCAAGCGCACGGCCTCACCCCAGAGCAGGTCGTGGCCATTGCCTCGAATGGAGGGGGCAAAC
AGGCGTTGGAAACCGTACAACGATTGCTGCCGGTGCTGTGCCAAGCGCACGGATTAACCCCAGAGCAGGT
CGTGGCAATCGCCTCCAACATTGGCGGGAAACAGGCACTCGAGACTGTCCAGCGCCTGCTTCCCGTGCTG
TGCCAAGCGCACGGGCTCAGAGACGTGGGCACAGGAAAGAAGGGCGAATTCCAGCACACTGGCGGCCGTT
ACTAGTGGATCCGAGCTCGGTACCAAGCTTGATGCATAGCTTGAGTATTCTATAGTGTCACCTAAATAGC
TTGGCGTAATCATGGTCATAGCTGTTTCCTGTGTGAAATTGTTATCCGCTCACAATTCCACACAACATAC
GAGCCGGAAGCATAAAGTGTAAAGCCTGGGGTGCCTAATGAGTGAGCTAACTCACATTAATTGCGTTGCG
CTCACTGCCCGCTTTCCAGTCGGGAAACCTGTCGTGCCAGCTGCATTAATGAATCGGCCAACGCGCGGGG
AGAGGCGGTTTGCGTATTGGGCGCTCTTCCGCTTCCTCGCTCACTGACTCGCTGCGCTCGGTCGTTCGGC
TGCGGCGAGCGGTATCAGCTCACTCAAA
