[The description below was written by a language model from this plasmid's Addgene catalogue record.]
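Description:
II-TGTA is a bacterial cloning plasmid built on the commercial pCRII-TOPO backbone (about 4 kb without insert), carrying a 426 bp synthetic insert introduced by TOPO cloning. It is a high-copy plasmid maintained in E. coli and is selectable with both ampicillin and kanamycin, in keeping with the dual resistance markers of this backbone. The insert is flanked by the T7 and M13-reverse primer sites listed for sequencing. No feature table accompanies the record, so the origin of replication and other backbone elements are not itemised. The vector is listed only as a cloning vehicle, with no mammalian promoter or expression cassette recorded.

The record describes the insert only by its name and as synthetic, without stating its function explicitly. The associated publication reports a TALEN genome-editing system for generating human stem cell-based disease models, so this plasmid appears to be one component of a TALEN assembly library. The name plausibly denotes a pre-assembled block of four TAL effector repeat modules recognising the DNA bases T, G, T and A. The "II" prefix then probably marks the block's position in an ordered assembly. The insert size is roughly consistent with four repeats of about 100 bp each, but this reading is an inference from the name and context rather than something the record states. Under that reading, the plasmid would serve as a storage and amplification vehicle, from which the multimer fragment is released and joined with other position-specific blocks to build a full-length custom TALE DNA-binding array fused to a nuclease in a separate expression vector.
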