Addgene plasmid #43455: II-TGTA
Depositing lab: Chad Cowan & Kiran Musunuru. Depositing organization: Harvard University. Publication: A TALEN Genome-Editing System for Generating Human Stem Cell-Based Disease Models. Ding Q, Lee YK, Schaefer EA, Peters DT, Veres A, Kim K, Kuperwasser N, Motola DL, Meissner TB, Hendriks WT, Trevisan M, Gupta RM, Moisan A, Banks E, Friesen M, Schinzel RT, Xia F, Tang A, Xia Y, Figueroa E, Wann A, Ahfeldt T, Daheron L, Zhang F, Rubin LL, Peng LF, Chung RT, Musunuru K, Cowan CA. Cell Stem Cell. 2012 Dec 12. pii: S1934-5909(12)00645-5. doi: 10.1016/j.stem.2012.11.011. PubMed 23246482.
Backbone
  Vector backbone: pCRII-TOPO
  Backbone manufacturer: Invitrogen
  Backbone size w/o insert (bp): 3973
  Vector type: Bacterial Cloning
Growth in bacteria
  Bacterial resistance: Ampicillin and Kanamycin, 100 & 50 μg/mL
  Growth temperature: 37°C
  Growth strain: Top10
  Copy number: High Copy
Gene/Insert
  Gene/Insert name: II-TGTA
  Species: Synthetic
  Insert size (bp): 426
  Cloning method: TOPO Cloning
  Sequencing primers: 5′ T7; 3′ M13-rev
Terms and licenses: Academic/Nonprofit Terms; Industry Terms: Not Available to Industry
How to cite: II-TGTA was a gift from Chad Cowan & Kiran Musunuru (Addgene plasmid # 43455 ; http://n2t.net/addgene:43455 ; RRID:Addgene_43455)
